Addgene plasmid #200380: pHiUGE smFP-V5 donor ORF0
Purpose: Tagging endogenously expressed proteins with "spaghetti monster" smFP-V5, C-terminal
Depositing lab: Scott Soderling. Depositing organization: Duke University. Publication: Plug-and-Play Protein Modification Using Homology-Independent Universal Genome Engineering. Gao Y, Hisey E, Bradshaw TWA, Erata E, Brown WE, Courtland JL, Uezu A, Xiang Y, Diao Y, Soderling SH. Neuron. 2019 Aug 21;103(4):583-597.e8. doi: 10.1016/j.neuron.2019.05.047. Epub 2019 Jul 1. PubMed 31272828.
Backbone
  Vector backbone: pHiUGE
  Vector type: Mammalian Expression
Growth in bacteria
  Bacterial resistance: Ampicillin, 100 μg/mL
  Growth temperature: 30°C
  Growth strain: NEB Stable
  Copy number: Unknown
Gene/Insert
  Gene/Insert name: spaghetti monster smFP-V5 (ref: PMID: 25915120, Addgene plasmid # 59758 )
  Species: Other
  Mutation: NA
  Cloning method: Unknown
Terms and licenses: Academic/Nonprofit Terms; Industry Terms: Not Available to Industry
How to cite: pHiUGE smFP-V5 donor ORF0 was a gift from Scott Soderling (Addgene plasmid # 200380 ; http://n2t.net/addgene:200380 ; RRID:Addgene_200380)
