[The description below was written by a language model from this plasmid's Addgene catalogue record and pLannotate feature annotations shown in this document.]
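Description:
pHiUGE smFP-V5 donor ORF0 is an AAV-format donor plasmid from the Homology-independent Universal Genome Engineering (HiUGE) system, catalogued as a mammalian expression vector and intended for adding a C-terminal "spaghetti monster" smFP-V5 tag to endogenously expressed proteins. The 4,558 nt sequence carries AAV2 inverted terminal repeats on either side of the payload. One is annotated intact and the other only as short fragments, which is common for ITRs in sequencing-derived annotations. The ITRs would allow the cassette to be packaged into recombinant AAV for delivery. The bacterial backbone provides a high-copy ColE1/pUC-type origin, an f1 phage origin, and ampicillin resistance (bla with its own promoter). Small remnants of bom and rop are also detected.

Between the ITRs, a human U6 RNA polymerase III promoter drives a guide RNA built on the Streptococcus pyogenes Cas9 scaffold; the record does not state the guide's target. On the opposite strand lies the payload, annotated as a GFP-derived coding sequence (matched as a vsfGFP-9 fragment) next to a partial V5 epitope hit. This fits smFP-V5, a GFP-based scaffold carrying multiple V5 epitopes for sensitive antibody detection. No promoter is annotated for the tag, as expected for a donor whose insert is expressed only after in-frame integration into a host gene. The "ORF0" in the name presumably denotes one of several reading-frame variants, chosen to match the frame at the genomic cut site. No Cas9 gene is annotated, so the nuclease, and presumably a gene-specific guide, would have to be supplied separately. The typical use is antibody-based labelling and localisation of endogenous proteins in cells or tissue without building homology arms for each gene.
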