Features (pLannotate 1.2.2; 14 found; start..end, strand, type, name):
     12..39      +  repeat_region  AAV2 ITR (fragment): inverted terminal repeat of adeno-associated virus serotype 2 inverted
     68..95      +  repeat_region  AAV2 ITR (fragment): inverted terminal repeat of adeno-associated virus serotype 2 inverted
    145..385     +  promoter       U6 promoter: RNA polymerase III promoter for human U6 snRNA
    414..489     +  misc_RNA       gRNA scaffold: guide RNA scaffold for the Streptococcus pyogenes CRISPR/Cas9 system
    681..1613    -  CDS            vsfGFP-9 (fragment): vsfGFP-9 is a basic (constitutively fluorescent) green fluorescent protein published in 2015, derived from Aequorea victoria. It has low acid sensitivity.
   1645..1667    -  CDS            V5 tag (fragment): epitope tag from simian virus 5
   1821..1961    +  repeat_region  AAV2 ITR: inverted terminal repeat of adeno-associated virus serotype 2 inverted
   1966..2017    -  misc_feature   bom (fragment): basis of mobility region from pBR322
   2036..2491    +  rep_origin     f1 ori (sequence partly withheld): f1 bacteriophage origin of replication; arrow indicates direction of (+) strand synthesis
   2492..2541    -  misc_feature   bom (fragment): basis of mobility region from pBR322
   2643..2678    -  CDS            rop (fragment): Rop protein, which maintains plasmids at low copy number; rop
   2773..2877    +  promoter       AmpR promoter: bla
   2878..3738    +  CDS            AmpR: β-lactamase; bla; confers resistance to ampicillin, carbenicillin, and related antibiotics
   3909..4497    +  rep_origin     ori: high-copy-number ColE1/pMB1/pBR322/pUC origin of replication
>Addgene plasmid #200380 | pHiUGE smFP-V5 donor ORF0 | addgene full sequence | sequence record 397388 | Addgene NGS Result
CCTGCAGGCAGCTGCGCGCTCGCTCGCTCACTGAGGCCGCCCGGGCGTCGGGCGACCTTTGGTCGCCCGG
CCTCAGTGAGCGAGCGAGCGCGCAGAGAGGGAGTGGCCAACTCCATCACTAGGGGTTCCTGCGGCCGCAC
GCGTGAGGGCCTATTTCCCATGATTCCTTCATATTTGCATATACGATACAAGGCTGTTAGAGAGATAATT
GGAATTAATTTGACTGTAAACACAAAGATATTAGTACAAAATACGTGACGTAGAAAGTAATAATTTCTTG
GGTAGTTTGCAGTTTTAAAATTATGTTTTAAAATGGACTATCATATGCTTACCGTAACTTGAAAGTATTT
CGATTTCTTGGCTTTATATATCTTGTGGAAAGGACGAAACACCGACGCTTCCGAGTACGGTACGTTTTAG
AGCTAGAAATAGCAAGTTAAAATAAGGCTAGTCCGTTATCAACTTGAAAAAGTGGCACCGAGTCGGTGCT
TTTTTTCTAGACCTGTACCGTACTCGGAAGCGTCGGATCCTTAGGTACTATCCAGTCCCAGCAACGGGTT
CGGGATGGGCTTGCCCTGCTGTTGCGTACTGTCGAGGCCCAACAGTGGATTTGGTATTGGCTTTCCTTGT
TGCTGAGTGCTGTCGAGGCCCAGCAAGGGATTTGGTATGGGCTTGCCTCCTTGGCCCTTGTACAGCTCGT
CCATTCCCAACGTAATGCCGGCGGCGGTCACGAACTCCAACAACACCATGTGATCTCGTTTTTCGTTTGG
GTCCTTACTCAGAACGCTCTGAGTCGACAGATAGTGATTATCCGGCAACAGCACGGGGCCATCTCCGATC
GGCGTATTCTGCTGATAGTGGTCCGCCAGTTGAACACTTCCATCGCCACCTGTCGAGTCGAGGCCCAGCA
GAGGGTTGGGGATTGGCTTGCCTTGCTGCTGGGTGCTATCCAGGCCGAGCAGGGGATTGGGTATCGGTTT
GCCACCGCCTTGCTGGCCTCCGGTGCTGTCGAGTCCCAGCAAGGGGTTAGGGATGGGCTTTCCCTGTTGC
TGCGTGCTATCCAAGCCCAGCAGGGGATTCGGGATCGGCTTGCCACCACCTTCCACGTTGTGCCGAATTT
TGAAATTCGCCTTTATGCCGTTCTTCTGCTTGTCGGCAGTAATGTAGACGTTATGGCTGTTAAAGTTGTA
TTCCAGCTTGTGACCCAGAATATTACCGTCTTCCTTGAAATCAATTCCCTTAAGTTCTATCCTGTTCACC
AAGGTGTCTCCCTCGAACTTCACCTCGGCTCGCGTCTTGTAAGTACCGTCATCTTTGAAACTGATCGTCC
GTTCCTGCACGTATCCCTCCGGCATAGCACTCTTAAAGAAGTCATGCTGCTTCATGTGGTCTGGGTAACG
GCTGAAACACTGGACTCCGCCACCCAGGGTTGTAACCAAGGTCGGCCACGGCACCGGCAGCTTTCCCGTG
GTGCATATAAACTTCAGCGTCAATTTTCCGTTGGTGGCATCTCCCTCTCCTTCTCCGCGCACACTAAACT
TGTGTCCGTTAACGTCACCGTCGAGCTCAACCAGAATTGGGACCACGCCGGTAAACAGTTCTTCGCCCTT
ACTCACACCTTGGCCCGTGGAGTCCAGGCCCAACAGAGGGTTAGGGATAGGCTTACCTTGTTGCTGTGTG
CTATCCAGACCGAGAAGTGGGTTTGGAATGGGCTTACCCTGCTGCTGAGTACTATCAAGTCCAAGGAGGG
GGTTCGGTATAGGTTTTCCCTCGAGCCTGTACCGTACTCGGAAGCGTCCACGTGCGGACCGAGCGGCCGC
AGGAACCCCTAGTGATGGAGTTGGCCACTCCCTCTCTGCGCGCTCGCTCGCTCACTGAGGCCGGGCGACC
AAAGGTCGCCCGACGCCCGGGCTTTGCCCGGGCGGCCTCAGTGAGCGAGCGAGCGCGCAGCTGCCTGCAG
GGGCGCCTGATGCGGTATTTTCTCCTTACGCATCTGTGCGGTATTTCACACCGCATA
[95 nt withheld, positions 2018-2112]
T
[46 nt withheld, positions 2114-2159]
C
[141 nt withheld, positions 2161-2301]
CCTTTGACGTTGGAGTCCACGTTCTTT
[37 nt withheld, positions 2329-2365]
ACTCTATCTCGGGCTATTCTTTTGATTTATAAGGGATTTTGCCGATTTCGGTCTATTGGTTAAAAAATGA
GCTGATTTAACAAAAATTTAACGCGAATTTTAACAAAATATTAACGTTTACAATTTTATGGTGCACTCTC
AGTACAATCTGCTCTGATGCCGCATAGTTAAGCCAGCCCCGACACCCGCCAACACCCGCTGACGCGCCCT
GACGGGCTTGTCTGCTCCCGGCATCCGCTTACAGACAAGCTGTGACCGTCTCCGGGAGCTGCATGTGTCA
GAGGTTTTCACCGTCATCACCGAAACGCGCGAGACGAAAGGGCCTCGTGATACGCCTATTTTTATAGGTT
AATGTCATGATAATAATGGTTTCTTAGACGTCAGGTGGCACTTTTCGGGGAAATGTGCGCGGAACCCCTA
TTTGTTTATTTTTCTAAATACATTCAAATATGTATCCGCTCATGAGACAATAACCCTGATAAATGCTTCA
ATAATATTGAAAAAGGAAGAGTATGAGTATTCAACATTTCCGTGTCGCCCTTATTCCCTTTTTTGCGGCA
TTTTGCCTTCCTGTTTTTGCTCACCCAGAAACGCTGGTGAAAGTAAAAGATGCTGAAGATCAGTTGGGTG
CACGAGTGGGTTACATCGAACTGGATCTCAACAGCGGTAAGATCCTTGAGAGTTTTCGCCCCGAAGAACG
TTTTCCAATGATGAGCACTTTTAAAGTTCTGCTATGTGGCGCGGTATTATCCCGTATTGACGCCGGGCAA
GAGCAACTCGGTCGCCGCATACACTATTCTCAGAATGACTTGGTTGAGTACTCACCAGTCACAGAAAAGC
ATCTTACGGATGGCATGACAGTAAGAGAATTATGCAGTGCTGCCATAACCATGAGTGATAACACTGCGGC
CAACTTACTTCTGACAACGATCGGAGGACCGAAGGAGCTAACCGCTTTTTTGCACAACATGGGGGATCAT
GTAACTCGCCTTGATCGTTGGGAACCGGAGCTGAATGAAGCCATACCAAACGACGAGCGTGACACCACGA
TGCCTGTAGCAATGGCAACAACGTTGCGCAAACTATTAACTGGCGAACTACTTACTCTAGCTTCCCGGCA
ACAATTAATAGACTGGATGGAGGCGGATAAAGTTGCAGGACCACTTCTGCGCTCGGCCCTTCCGGCTGGC
TGGTTTATTGCTGATAAATCTGGAGCCGGTGAGCGTGGGTCTCGCGGTATCATTGCAGCACTGGGGCCAG
ATGGTAAGCCCTCCCGTATCGTAGTTATCTACACGACGGGGAGTCAGGCAACTATGGATGAACGAAATAG
ACAGATCGCTGAGATAGGTGCCTCACTGATTAAGCATTGGTAACTGTCAGACCAAGTTTACTCATATATA
CTTTAGATTGATTTAAAACTTCATTTTTAATTTAAAAGGATCTAGGTGAAGATCCTTTTTGATAATCTCA
TGACCAAAATCCCTTAACGTGAGTTTTCGTTCCACTGAGCGTCAGACCCCGTAGAAAAGATCAAAGGATC
TTCTTGAGATCCTTTTTTTCTGCGCGTAATCTGCTGCTTGCAAACAAAAAAACCACCGCTACCAGCGGTG
GTTTGTTTGCCGGATCAAGAGCTACCAACTCTTTTTCCGAAGGTAACTGGCTTCAGCAGAGCGCAGATAC
CAAATACTGTTCTTCTAGTGTAGCCGTAGTTAGGCCACCACTTCAAGAACTCTGTAGCACCGCCTACATA
CCTCGCTCTGCTAATCCTGTTACCAGTGGCTGCTGCCAGTGGCGATAAGTCGTGTCTTACCGGGTTGGAC
TCAAGACGATAGTTACCGGATAAGGCGCAGCGGTCGGGCTGAACGGGGGGTTCGTGCACACAGCCCAGCT
TGGAGCGAACGACCTACACCGAACTGAGATACCTACAGCGTGAGCTATGAGAAAGCGCCACGCTTCCCGA
AGGGAGAAAGGCGGACAGGTATCCGGTAAGCGGCAGGGTCGGAACAGGAGAGCGCACGAGGGAGCTTCCA
GGGGGAAACGCCTGGTATCTTTATAGTCCTGTCGGGTTTCGCCACCTCTGACTTGAGCGTCGATTTTTGT
GATGCTCGTCAGGGGGGCGGAGCCTATGGAAAAACGCCAGCAACGCGGCCTTTTTACGGTTCCTGGCCTT
TTGCTGGCCTTTTGCTCACATGT
